Addgene plasmid #158507: pZA29
Purpose: In planta gene expression of Golden gate compatible N. benthamiana ZAR1-4xMyc. Km plant selection marker.
Depositing lab: Sophien Kamoun. Depositing organization: Sainsbury Laboratory, Norwich. Publication: A vector system for fast-forward studies of the HOPZ-ACTIVATED RESISTANCE1 (ZAR1) resistosome in the model plant Nicotiana benthamiana. Harant A, Pai H, Sakai T, Kamoun S, Adachi H. Plant Physiol. 2022 Jan 20;188(1):70-80. doi: 10.1093/plphys/kiab471. PubMed 34633454.
Backbone
  Vector backbone: pICH86988
  Backbone manufacturer: https://www.addgene.org/48076/
  Vector type: Plant Expression
Growth in bacteria
  Bacterial resistance: Kanamycin, 50 μg/mL
  Growth temperature: 37°C
  Growth strain: DH5alpha
  Copy number: High Copy
Gene/Insert
  Gene/Insert name: ZAR1-4xMyc
  Species: N. benthamiana
  Tag / fusion protein: 4xMyc (C terminal on insert)
  Cloning method: Restriction Enzyme; 5′ cloning site Unknown (unknown if destroyed)
Terms and licenses: Academic/Nonprofit Terms; Industry Terms: Not Available to Industry
How to cite: pZA29 was a gift from Sophien Kamoun (Addgene plasmid # 158507 ; http://n2t.net/addgene:158507 ; RRID:Addgene_158507)
