[The description below was written by a language model from this plasmid's Addgene catalogue record and pLannotate feature annotations shown in this document.]
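Description:
pZA29 is a binary T-DNA plant expression plasmid built on the Golden Gate-compatible pICH86988 backbone, designed for in planta expression of Nicotiana benthamiana ZAR1 carrying a C-terminal 4xMyc tag. The 11,146 nt sequence is maintained in E. coli at high copy through a ColE1/pUC-type origin and selected with kanamycin via an aphA-3-type aminoglycoside phosphotransferase gene driven by the bla promoter. The backbone also carries the pVS1 origin, RepA replication protein and StaA stability protein, elements that normally support maintenance in Agrobacterium, together with a short annotated incP oriV fragment.

Nopaline-type left and right border repeats define the transferred region, which contains two units. Next to the left border is a plant selection cassette in which the NOS promoter drives nptII (neo), followed by the NOS terminator, giving kanamycin resistance in plant tissue as stated in the record. Downstream, the strong constitutive CaMV 35S promoter, preceded by flanking CaMV sequence that the annotation tool scored as a fragment of a viral open reading frame, is coupled to the TMV Ω translational enhancer and drives the ZAR1 coding sequence. A Myc epitope segment follows, and the unit ends with the octopine synthase terminator. The automated annotation labels the coding sequence by similarity to the Arabidopsis homologue RPP13L4/ZAR1 and the tag as a fragment of a 13xMyc array, whereas the catalogue entry specifies N. benthamiana ZAR1 with 4xMyc.

ZAR1 is the HOPZ-ACTIVATED RESISTANCE1 immune receptor. The construct belongs to a vector system for studying the ZAR1 resistosome in N. benthamiana, and the Myc tag allows immunodetection of the expressed protein.
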