Features (pLannotate 1.2.2; 19 found; start..end, strand, type, name):
     32..56      +  misc_feature   RB T-DNA repeat: right border repeat from nopaline C58 T-DNA
    179..767     -  rep_origin     ori: high-copy-number ColE1/pMB1/pBR322/pUC origin of replication
    938..1732    -  CDS            KanR: aminoglycoside phosphotransferase; aphA-3; confers resistance to kanamycin
   1733..1837    -  promoter       AmpR promoter: bla
   1854..1914    -  rep_origin     oriV (fragment): incP origin of replication
   2120..2314    -  rep_origin     pVS1 oriV: origin of replication for the Pseudomonas plasmid pVS1 (Heeb et al., 2000)
   2380..3453    -  CDS            pVS1 RepA: replication protein from the Pseudomonas plasmid pVS1 (Heeb et al., 2000)
   3882..4511    -  CDS            pVS1 StaA: stability protein from the Pseudomonas plasmid pVS1 (Heeb et al., 2000)
   4775..4799    +  misc_feature   LB T-DNA repeat: left border repeat from nopaline C58 T-DNA
   5009..5192    +  promoter       NOS promoter: nopaline synthase promoter NOS promoter
   5213..6004    +  CDS            neo: KKA2_KLEPN - Also known as kan, nptII. Experimental evidence at protein level: Swiss-Prot protein existence level 1. Resistance to kanamycin, neomycin, paromomycin, ribostamycin, butirosin and gentamicin B. From Klebsiella pneumoniae.
   6033..6285    +  terminator     NOS terminator: nopaline synthase terminator and poly(A) signal
   6311..7117    +  CDS            IBMP_CAMVB (fragment): Experimental evidence at protein level: Swiss-Prot protein existence level 1. Enhances the ribosomal termination-reinitiation event leading to the translation of major open reading frames on the polycistronic viral RNAs. From Cauliflower mosaic virus (strain Bari 1) (CaMV).
   7301..7646    +  promoter       CaMV 35S promoter: strong constitutive promoter from cauliflower mosaic virus
   7598..7644    +  promoter       minimal CaMV 35S promoter: minimal 35S promoter from cauliflower mosaic virus
   7675..7728    +  misc_feature   TMV Ω: translational enhancer from the tobacco mosaic virus 5'-leader sequence (Gallie et al., 1988)
   7737..10256   +  CDS            RPP13L4: R13L4_ARATH - Also known as ZAR1 From Arabidopsis thaliana (Mouse-ear cress).
  10278..10300   +  CDS            13xMyc (fragment): 13 tandem Myc epitope tags
  10408..11115   +  terminator     OCS terminator: octopine synthase terminator
>Addgene plasmid #158507 | pZA29 | addgene full sequence | sequence record 309646 | Addgene NGS Result
GGGACACGAAGTGGTTTAAACTATCAGTGTTTGACAGGATATATTGGCGGGTAAACCTAAGAGAAAAGAG
CGTTTATTAGAATAATCGGATATTTAAAAGGGCGTGAAAAGGTTTATCCGTTCGTCCATTTGTATGTGCC
AACCACAGGAACCGTAAAAAGGCCGCGTTGCTGGCGTTTTTCCATAGGCTCCGCCCCCCTGACGAGCATC
ACAAAAATCGACGCTCAAGTCAGAGGTGGCGAAACCCGACAGGACTATAAAGATACCAGGCGTTTCCCCC
TGGAAGCTCCCTCGTGCGCTCTCCTGTTCCGACCCTGCCGCTTACCGGATACCTGTCCGCCTTTCTCCCT
TCGGGAAGCGTGGCGCTTTCTCATAGCTCACGCTGTAGGTATCTCAGTTCGGTGTAGGTCGTTCGCTCCA
AGCTGGGCTGTGTGCACGAACCCCCCGTTCAGCCCGACCGCTGCGCCTTATCCGGTAACTATCGTCTTGA
GTCCAACCCGGTAAGACACGACTTATCGCCACTGGCAGCAGCCACTGGTAACAGGATTAGCAGAGCGAGG
TATGTAGGCGGTGCTACAGAGTTCTTGAAGTGGTGGCCTAACTACGGCTACACTAGAAGGACAGTATTTG
GTATCTGCGCTCTGCTGAAGCCAGTTACCTTCGGAAAAAGAGTTGGTAGCTCTTGATCCGGCAAACAAAC
CACCGCTGGTAGCGGTGGTTTTTTTGTTTGCAAGCAGCAGATTACGCGCAGAAAAAAAGGATCTCAAGAA
GATCCTTTGATCTTTTCTACGGGGTCTGACGCTCAGTGGAACGAAAACTCACGTTAAGGGATTTTGGTCA
TGAGATTATCAAAAAGGATCTTCACCTAGATCCTTTTAAATTAAAAATGAAGTTTTAAATCAATCTAAAG
TATATATGAGTAAACTTGGTCTGACAGCTAAAACAATTCATCCAGTAAAATATAATATTTTATTTTCTCC
CAATCAGGCTTGATCCCCAGTAAGTCAAAAAATAGCTCGACATACTGTTCTTCCCCGATATCCTCCCTGA
TCGACCGGACGCAGAAGGCAATGTCATACCACTTGTCCGCCCTGCCGCTTCTCCCAAGATCAATAAAGCC
ACTTACTTTGCCATCTTTCACAAAGATGTTGCTGTCTCCCAGGTCGCCGTGGGAAAAGACAAGTTCCTCT
TCGGGCTTTTCCGTCTTTAAAAAATCATACAGCTCGCGCGGATCTTTAAATGGAGTGTCCTCTTCCCAGT
TTTCGCAATCCACATCGGCCAGATCGTTATTCAGTAAGTAATCCAATTCGGCTAAGCGGCTGTCTAAGCT
ATTCGTATAGGGACAATCCGATATGTCGATGGAGTGAAAGAGCCTGATGCACTCCGCATACAGCTCGATA
ATCTTTTCAGGGCTTTGTTCATCTTCATACTCTTCCGAGCAAAGGACGCCATCGGCCTCACTCATGAGCA
GATTGCTCCAGCCATCATGCCGTTCAAAGTGCAGGACCTTTGGAACAGGCAGCTTTCCTTCCAGCCATAG
CATCATGTCCTTTTCCCGTTCCACATCATAGGTGGTCCCTTTATACCGGCTGTCCGTCATTTTTAAATAT
AGGTTTTCATTTTCTCCCACCAGCTTATATACCTTAGCAGGAGACATTCCTTCCGTATCTTTTGCGCAGC
GGTATTTTTCGATCAGTTTTTTCAATTCCGGTGATATTCTCATTTTAGCCATACTCTTCCTTTTTCAATA
TTATTGAAGCATTTATCAAGGTTATTGTCTCATGAGCGGATACATATTTGAATGTATTTAGAAAAATAAA
CAAATAGGGGTTCCGCGCACGAATTGGCCAGCGCTGCCATTTTTGGGGTGAGGCCGTTCGCGGCCGAGGG
GCGCAGCCCCTGGGGGGATGGGAGCTCGGTGCCTTGATGTGGGCGCCGGCGGTCGAGTGGCGACGGCGCG
GCTTGTCCGCGCCCTGGTAGATTGCCTGGCCGTAGGCCAGCCATTTTTGAGCGGCCAGCGGCCGCGATAG
GCCGACGCGAAGCGGCGGGGCGTAGGGAGCGCAGCGACCGAAGGGTAGGCGCTTTTTGCAGCTCTTCGGC
TGTGCGCTGGCCAGACAGTTATGCACAGGCCAGGCGGGTTTTAAGAGTTTTAATAAGTTTTAAAGAGTTT
TAGGCGGAAAAATCGCCTTTTTTCTCTTTTATATCAGTCACTTACATGTGTGACCGGTTCCCAATGTACG
GCTTTGGGTTCCCAATGTACGGGTTCCGGTTCCCAATGTACGGCTTTGGGTTCCCAATGTACGTGCTATC
CACAGGAAAGAAGCTTTTTCGACCTTTTTCCCCTGCTAGGGCAATTTGCCCTAGCATCTGCTCCGTACAT
TAGGAACCGGCGGATGCTTCGCCCTCGATCAGGTTGCGGTAGCGCATGACTAGGATCGGGCCAGCCTGCC
CCGCCTCCTCCTTCAAATCGTACTCCGGCAGGTCATTTGACCCGATCAGCTTGCGCACGGTGAAACAGAA
CTTCTTGAACTCTCCGGCGCTGCCACTGCGTTCGTAGATCGTCTTGAACAACCATCTGGCTTCTGCCTTG
CCTGCGGCGCGGCGTGCCAGGCGGTAGAGAAAACGGCCGATGCCGGGATCGATCAAAAAGTAATCGGGGT
GAACCGTCAGCACGTCCGGGTTCTTGCCTTCTGTGATCTCGCGGTACATCCAATCAGCTAGCTCGATCTC
GATGTACTCCGGCCGCCCGGTTTCGCTCTTTACGATCTTGTAGCGGCTAATCAAGGCTTCACCCTCGGAT
ACCGTCACCAGGCGGCCGTTCTTGGCCTTCTTCGTACGCTGCATGGCAACGTGCGTGGTGTTTAACCGAA
TGCAGGTTTCTACCAGGTCGTCTTTCTGCTTTCCGCCATCGGCTCGCCGGCAGAACTTGAGTACGTCCGC
AACGTGTGGACGGAACACGCGGCCGGGCTTGTCTCCCTTCCCTTCCCGGTATCGGTTCATGGATTCGGTT
AGATGGGAAACCGCCATCAGTACCAGGTCGTAATCCCACACACTGGCCATGCCGGCCGGCCCTGCGGAAA
CCTCTACGTGCCCGTCTGGAAGCTCGTAGCGGATCACCTCGCCAGCTCGTCGGTCACGCTTCGACAGACG
GAAAACGGCCACGTCCATGATGCTGCGACTATCGCGGGTGCCCACGTCATAGAGCATCGGAACGAAAAAA
TCTGGTTGCTCGTCGCCCTTGGGCGGCTTCCTAATCGACGACGCACCGGCTGCCGGCGGTTGCCGGGATT
CTTTGCGGATTCGATCAGCGGCCGCTTGCCACGATTCACCGGGGCGTGCTTCTGCCTCGATGCGTTGCCG
CTGGGCGGCCTGCGCGGCCTTCAACTTCTCCACCAGGTCATCACCCAGCGCCGCGCCGATTTGTACCGGG
CCGGATGGTTTGCGACCGCTCACGCCGATTCCTCGGGCTTGGGGGTTCCAGTGCCATTGCAGGGCCGGCA
GACAACCCAGCCGCTTACGCCTGGCCAACCGCCCGTTCCTCCACACATGGGGCATTCCACGGCGTCGGTG
CCTGGTTGTTCTTGATTTTCCATGCCGCCTCCTTTAGCCGCTAAAATTCATCTACTCATTTATTCATTTG
CTCATTTACTCTGGTAGCTGCGCGATGTATTCAGATAGCAGCTCGGTAATGGTCTTGCCTTGGCGTACCG
CGTACATCTTCAGCTTGGTGTGATCCTCCGCCGGCAACTGAAAGTTGACCCGCTTCATGGCTGGCGTGTC
TGCCAGGCTGGCCAACGTTGCAGCCTTGCTGCTGCGTGCGCTCGGACGGCCGGCACTTAGCGTGTTTGTG
CTTTTGCTCATTTTCTCTTTACCTCATTAACTCAAATGAGTTTTGATTTAATTTCAGCGGCCAGCGCCTG
GACCTCGCGGGCAGCGTCGCCCTCGGGTTCTGATTCAAGAACGGTTGTGCCGGCGGCGGCAGTGCCTGGG
TAGCTCACGCGCTGCGTGATACGGGACTCAAGAATGGGCAGCTCGTACCCGGCCAGCGCCTCGGCAACCT
CACCGCCGATGCGCGTGCCTTTGATCGCCCGCGACACGACAAAGGCCGCTTGTAGCCTTCCATCCGTGAC
CTCAATGCGCTGCTTAACCAGCTCCACCAGGTCGGCGGTGGCCCATATGTCGTAAGGGCTTGGCTGCACC
GGAATCAGCACGAAGTCGGCTGCCTTGATCGCGGACACAGCCAAGTCCGCCGCCTGGGGCGCTCCGTCGA
TCACTACGAAGTCGCGCCGGCCGATGGCCTTCACGTCGCGGTCAATCGTCGGGCGGTCGATGCCGACAAC
GGTTAGCGGTTGATCTTCCCGCACGGCCGCCCAATCGCGGGCACTGCCCTGGGGATCGGAATCGACTAAC
AGAACATCGGCCCCGGCGAGTTGCAGGGCGCGGGCTAGATGGGTTGCGATGGTCGTCTTGCCTGACCCGC
CTTTCTGGTTAAGTACAGCGATAACCTTCATGCGTTCCCCTTGCGTATTTGTTTATTTACTCATCGCATC
ATATACGCAGCGACCGCATGACGCAAGCTGTTTTACTCAAATACACATCACCTTTTTAGACGGCGGCGCT
CGGTTTCTTCAGCGGCCAAGCTGGCCGGCCAGGCCGCCAGCTTGGCATCAGACAAACCGGCCAGGATTTC
ATGCAGCCGCACGGCTGATGGGCTGCCTGTATCGAGTGGTGATTTTGTGCCGAGCTGCCGGTCGGGGAGC
TGTTGGCTGGCTGGTGGCAGGATATATTGTGGTGTAAACAAATTGACGCTTAGACAACTTAATAACACAT
TGCGGACGTTTTTAATGTACTGGGGTGGATGCAGTGGGCCCCACTCTGTGTGCCGAATTCGGATCCGGAG
AGCGGAGAATTAAGGGAGTCACGTTATGACCCCCGCCGATGACGCGGGACAAGCCGTTTTACGTTTGGAA
CTGACAGAACCGCAACGTTGAAGGAGCCACTCAGCCGCGGGTTTCTGGAGTTTAATGAGCTAAGCACATA
CGTCAGAAACCATTATTGCGCGTTCAAAAGTCGCCTAAGGTCACTATCAGCTAGCAAATATTTCTTGTCA
AAAATGCTCCACTGACGTTCCATAAATTCCCCTCGGTATCCAATTAGAGTCTCATATTCACTCTCAATCC
AAATAATCTGCACCGGATCTGGATCGTTTCGCATGATTGAACAAGATGGATTGCACGCAGGTTCTCCGGC
CGCTTGGGTGGAGAGGCTATTCGGCTATGACTGGGCACAACAGACAATCGGCTGCTCTGATGCCGCCGTG
TTCCGGCTGTCAGCGCAGGGGCGCCCGGTTCTTTTTGTCAAGACCGACCTGTCCGGTGCCCTGAATGAAC
TCCAGGACGAGGCAGCGCGGCTATCGTGGCTGGCCACGACGGGCGTTCCTTGCGCAGCTGTGCTCGACGT
TGTCACTGAAGCGGGAAGGGACTGGCTGCTATTGGGCGAAGTGCCGGGGCAGGATCTCCTGTCATCTCAC
CTTGCTCCTGCCGAGAAAGTATCCATCATGGCTGATGCAATGCGGCGGCTGCATACGCTTGATCCGGCTA
CCTGCCCATTCGACCACCAAGCGAAACATCGCATCGAGCGAGCACGTACTCGGATGGAAGCCGGTCTTGT
CGATCAGGATGATCTGGACGAAGAGCATCAGGGGCTCGCGCCAGCCGAACTGTTCGCCAGGCTCAAGGCG
CGTATGCCCGACGGCGAGGATCTCGTCGTGACTCATGGCGATGCCTGCTTGCCGAATATCATGGTGGAAA
ATGGCCGCTTTTCTGGATTCATCGACTGTGGCCGGCTGGGTGTGGCGGACCGCTATCAGGACATAGCGTT
GGCTACCCGTGATATTGCTGAAGAGCTTGGCGGCGAATGGGCTGACCGCTTCCTCGTGCTTTACGGTATC
GCCGCTCCCGATTCGCAGCGCATCGCCTTCTATCGCCTTCTTGACGAGTTCTTCTGAGCGGGTCTGGATC
TAGAGTCAAGCAGATCGTTCAAACATTTGGCAATAAAGTTTCTTAAGATTGAATCCTGTTGCCGGTCTTG
CGATGATTATCATATAATTTCTGTTGAATTACGTTAAGCATGTAATAATTAACATGTAATGCATGACGTT
ATTTATGAGATGGGTTTTTATGATTAGAGTCCCGCAATTATACATTTAATACGCGATAGAAAACAAAATA
TAGCGCGCAAACTAGGATAAATTATCGCGCGCGGTGTCATCTATGTTACTAGATCGACGCTGCAAGAATT
CAAGCTTGGAGGAATTCCAATCCCACAAAAATCTGAGCTTAACAGCACAGTTGCTCCTCTCAGAGCAGAA
TCGGGTATTCAACACCCTCATATCAACTACTACGTTGTGTATAACGGTCCACATGCCGGTATATACGATG
ACTGGGGTTGTACAAAGGCGGCAACAAACGGCGTTCCCGGAGTTGCACACAAGAAATTTGCCACTATTAC
AGAGGCAAGAGCAGCAGCTGACGCGTACACAACAAGTCAGCAAACAGACAGGTTGAACTTCATCCCCAAA
GGAGAAGCTCAACTCAAGCCCAAGAGCTTTGCTAAGGCCCTAACAAGCCCACCAAAGCAAAAAGCCCACT
GGCTCACGCTAGGAACCAAAAGGCCCAGCAGTGATCCAGCCCCAAAAGAGATCTCCTTTGCCCCGGAGAT
TACAATGGACGATTTCCTCTATCTTTACGATCTAGGAAGGAAGTTCGAAGGTGAAGGTGACGACACTATG
TTCACCACTGATAATGAGAAGGTTAGCCTCTTCAATTTCAGAAAGAATGCTGACCCACAGATGGTTAGAG
AGGCCTACGCAGCAAGTCTCATCAAGACGATCTACCCGAGTAACAATCTCCAGGAGATCAAATACCTTCC
CAAGAAGGTTAAAGATGCAGTCAAAAGATTCAGGACTAATTGCATCAAGAACACAGAGAAAGACATATTT
CTCAAGATCAGAAGTACTATTCCAGTATGGACGATTCAAGGCTTGCTTCATAAACCAAGGCAAGTAATAG
AGATTGGAGTCTCTAAAAAGGTAGTTCCTACTGAATCTAAGGCCATGCATGGAGTCTAAGATTCAAATCG
AGGATCTAACAGAACTCGCCGTCAAGACTGGCGAACAGTTCATACAGAGTCTTTTACGACTCAATGACAA
GAAGAAAATCTTCGTCAACATGGTGGAGCACGACACTCTGGTCTACTCCAAAAATGTCAAAGATACAGTC
TCAGAAGATCAAAGGGCTATTGAGACTTTTCAACAAAGGATAATTTCGGGAAACCTCCTCGGATTCCATT
GCCCAGCTATCTGTCACTTCATCGAAAGGACAGTAGAAAAGGAAGGTGGCTCCTACAAATGCCATCATTG
CGATAAAGGAAAGGCTATCATTCAAGATCTCTCTGCCGACAGTGGTCCCAAAGATGGACCCCCACCCACG
AGGAGCATCGTGGAAAAAGAAGAGGTTCCAACCACGTCTACAAAGCAAGTGGATTGATGTGACATCTCCA
CTGACGTAAGGGATGACGCACAATCCCACTATCCTTCGCAAGACCCTTCCTCTATATAAGGAAGTTCATT
TCATTTGGAGAGGACACGCTCGAGTATAAGAGCTCATTTTTACAACAATTACCAACAACAACAAACAACA
AACAACATTACAATTACATTTACAATTATCGATACAATGGTGGATGCGGTGGTCACTGTATTCTTGGAGA
AACTTCTGCATGTTCTCACAGAGGAGAGTAGGTTTCTTACTAAATACAGACAGCAGTTTGAAAAACTGAA
GAACGAGCTGCTATTCATGCAAAGCTTTCTCAAAGATGCAGAGAGGCTCAAGAGGAAAAACAACACCCTT
AAAGGAGTCATGTCCTGTTTGCGAGACTTAATCTTTGAAGCTGAAGAGATACTTGAGGACTGCCAGAATC
AATCTGCAGATAGCGATCGGGCTACTACATGCTTCCATCCTAAAAGGCTCTCTCTTCGCCATCAAACTGG
GAAGTGCCTTGCTAAAATCAATGACAGAATCTCGGAGATAAAGCAAAACATTTCAACATATCTTGGAGTA
CCACTTCTCGAAGAAGGAAGTATGGAGGCACACAATAATCTAATGTCAAGATGGACTTCTTCCCTTTATG
ACCACACTCAGGTAGTTGGTTTGGAAGGTGACACTGAGAAGATAAAGGATTGGCTATTTGAAGCAAGAGA
TGGTTTACTTACCATTGCATTTGTGGGTATGGGAGGACTTGGTAAAACCACTCTTGCTCAGAAAGTTTTC
AATGACAAAAGGGTGGAGGATCACTTGGAGAGGAGGATTTGGGTGTCTGTTTCTCAAACATTTACTGAGG
AACAAGTCATGAGAAGCATATTGAGGAGTTTAGGAGATGCATGTGTTGGTGATGACCAGTGTGAACTGTT
AAGAAAAATAAACCAGTACCTTTTGGGAAAGAGGTTTTTGATTGTTATGGATGATGTTTGGAGCTGGGAC
AATGCCTGGTGGCAAAAAATCTATACTGGACTGCCCAAAGGAAATGGGAGCACTGTTATTGTAACAACGA
GAAATGAGCTAGTCGCTCGCAAGATGGGAGTTACAGAAGCAAGAATACATTGGCCAAAATTCCTCAATGA
GCACTACAGTTGGTTACTATTCCGGAAGATTGCATTTGCAGGAAGTGCAGGTGAATGCCATTTCCCCGAG
TTGGAGGACGTGGGAAAGGAGATTGTGGAAAAATGCAAGGGACTTCCTTTAGCAATCAAAGCAGTAGGAG
GAGTGATGCTTTGCAAGCCATCTTACTATCACGAATGGAGGCGTATTTCAAATCATTTCCGTGATGAATT
GAAAGAAAATGATGACTCAGTGATGGCCTCACTACAGTTGAGCTATGATGAACTCCCTCCTTACTTGAAA
TCCTGTTTCCTCTGTTTTTCACTCTTTCCTGAGGATTGTGTCATACCAAAAGACCAACTGATCCGTTGGT
GGATTGGAGAAGGTTTCATACCTCTGAGAAGTGGTAGGTTATCGACTGAAGTGGGAGAAGATTGTTTCTC
ACAACTATCCAATCGGTGTTTGATAGAAGTTGTTGATAAGGCTTACAATGGTGTGATCCACACATGCAAA
ATGCATGACATGGTTCGTGACTTGGTGATCAAATTAGCCGAGGATGATGCATTTTTCACCCCAGCTGATG
CAACTTGTCGGCATTTGGGTATTAAGAGTGAGATGAATTGGAAGCAACTATTGAGCAATCAAAAATTACG
AGCACTGCTAACAACCACCAAGAGTGGTGAAGTTAACAAAATCCATTCCGACATTGCCAAGAAGCTGTGC
AAGAGTCGACACCTCCAAGTATTGGATCTGTCAAAATCAATTTTCGATGTGCCTCTTTCAAGTTTGTTGG
AAGGAATTGGATCTGCTAAGCAGCTCACTTATCTCAGTTTAAGCAATACACATCCAATGATTGGAGTTCC
AGCTTCCATATCCAAGCTTGAAAAATTACAGATTTTGGATTTCAGCTATTGCCAAAATATGAAAATGCTC
CCCTCTTGCGTTCTGACATTTGAGGAACTTGCTGTTTTGGATGTGAACAACTGTGGTTCCCTTGAGTACC
TTCCAAAAGGATTAAGTAGGCTTTCCAATCTTCAAGTATTGCTTGGGTTTAAGCCTGCAAAATTAAGCCA
ACCAGGAGGTTGTCGTATTGCTGAGCTCAGAAGCCTGACTCGACTCAGAACTCTCAGTTTAAGACTAACC
GAAAATGAGGAGATTGGAGACGATGAGGGGAACGCACTGGTAGATCTCCAAGAACTTCAATTTTTAACAA
TAAGTTGCTTTGGCAGTCAAGATAATGGACTTGCGACAAAACTTGGTAGACTTTATCCTCCACGACAACT
CCACGAGCTGATTCTCAAATTTTATCCAAGTAAGACAAGTCCTGAATGGCTTAACCCCAATCTCTCCCCC
ATGTTGCGATATTTATCAATCATCTCTGGTGATATTACACAAATGCACGAGAACTTCTGGGGTGATGGTA
GTACTGCTTGGAAAATTGAGGGCTTAATGTTGGAATCTTTATCGGATTTGAGATTGGAATGGTCAGCAAT
GCATCAAGTCATGCCTTCGTTAAGAATACTCAAGGTTAGCTGGTGCCCTGAGTTGGAGTCATTTCCAATT
GAAGATGCAGGGTTTAGAGGGGGTCTATGGAAGAAGGAAGAACATAGGAACGGTTCGGAACAAAAGTTGA
TCTCTGAAGAGGACCTTGAGCAGAAATTGATCTCTGAGGAAGATCTTGAGCAGAAGCTTATCTCAGAGGA
GGATTTGGAGCAAAAACTTATTTCTGAAGAGGACCTTTGAGCTTGTCCTGCTTTAATGAGATATGCGAGA
AGCCTATGATCGCATGATATTTGCTTTCAATTCTGTTGTGCACGTTGTAAAAAACCTGAGCATGTGTAGC
TCAGATCCTTACCGCCGGTTTCGGTTCATTCTAATGAATATATCACCCGTTACTATCGTATTTTTATGAA
TAATATTCTCCGTTCAATTTACTGATTGTACCCTACTACTTATATGTACAATATTAAAATGAAAACAATA
TATTGTGCTGAATAGGTTTATAGCGACATCTATGATAGAGCGCCACAATAACAAACAATTGCGTTTTATT
ATTACAAATCCAATTTTAAAAAAAGCGGCAGAACCGGTCAAACCTAAAAGACTGATTACATAAATCTTAT
TCAAATTTCAAAAGTGCCCCAGGGGCTAGTATCTACGACACACCGAGCGGCGAACTAATAACGCTCACTG
AAGGGAACTCCGGTTCCCCGCCGGCGCGCATGGGTGAGATTCCTTGAAGTTGAGTATTGGCCGTCCGCTC
TACCGAAAGTTACGGGCACCATTCAACCCGGTCCAGCACGGCGGCCGGGTAACCGACTTGCTGCCCCGAG
AATTATGCAGCATTTTTTTGGTGTATGTGGGCCCCAAATGAAGTGCAGGTCAAACCTTGACAGTGACGAC
AAATCGTTGGGCGGGTCCAGGGCGAATTTTGCGACAACATGTCGAGGCTCAGCAGGACCGCTACTAGAGG
ATGCACATGTGACCGA
